>Addgene plasmid #223310 | pAAV_hU6p_shRNA-mErbb4-#2_mSyn1p_EGFP | addgene full sequence | sequence record 449399 | Addgene NGS Result
TAGCTGCGCGCTCGCTCGCTCACTGAGGCCGCCCGGGCAAAGCCCGGGCGTCGGGCGACCTTTGGTCGCC
CGGCCTCAGTGAGCGAGCGAGCGCGCAGAGAGGGAGTGGCCAACTCCATCACTAGGGGTTCCTTGTAGTT
AATGATTAACCCGCCATGCTACTTATCTACGTAGCCATGCTCTAGGTACCGGCCGCCCCCTTCACCGAGG
GCCTATTTCCCATGATTCCTTCATATTTGCATATACGATACAAGGCTGTTAGAGAGATAATTGGAATTAA
TTTGACTGTAAACACAAAGATATTAGTACAAAATACGTGACGTAGAAAGTAATAATTTCTTGGGTAGTTT
GCAGTTTTAAAATTATGTTTTAAAATGGACTATCATATGCTTACCGTAACTTGAAAGTATTTCGATTTCT
TGGCTTTATATATCTTGTGGAAAGGACGAAACACCGTGTCGCTTCGGCAGCACATATACTAGCTCGAGTG
TAAGCCTTGCACCGATATTTTCAAGAGAAATATCGGTGCAAGGCTTACATTTTTTACTAGTCGACAGAGT
TGTTATAGGAGATGTCTCCCCGGGAACACTGCAGGAAGGAGAATTTCTACATTTATGTTCCCCTCTGAGT
GTGCTTCTATCCCCAAAATGCCTTCAAAGGTGAAAATCAACACTGGAAACCCAAGTATCTGGGAAGGGCA
AGAGTGTGTAAGTGCAAGTTAGCCTAAGGAATAGGAAGAGGTTGGTAAACAGGGTAGGATCGTGGGAGGG
AGTTTCGTTACTACAGGTCCGGACCCTCAGGACAAGAACCCCACCCCCACTCCCCAAATTGCGCATCCCC
CGCCCCCATCAGAGGGGGAGGGGAAGAGGTTGCGGCGCGGCGCATGCGCACTGTCGGATTCAGCACCGCG
GTCAGAGCCTTCGCCTCCGCTGCCGGCGCGCACCACCACCTCCCCAGCACCAAAGGCTGACTGACGTCAC
TCACTAGCCCTCCCCAAACTCCCCTTCCTCGCCGCCTTGGTCGCGTCCATGCTGTCGTGAGTCCAGTCGG
AGACGCCACCATGGTGAGCAAGGGCGAGGAGCTGTTCACCGGGGTGGTGCCCATCCTGGTCGAGCTGGAC
GGCGACGTAAACGGCCACAAGTTCAGCGTGTCCGGCGAGGGCGAGGGCGATGCCACCTACGGCAAGCTGA
CCCTGAAGTTCATCTGCACCACCGGCAAGCTGCCCGTGCCCTGGCCCACCCTCGTGACCACCCTGACCTA
CGGCGTGCAGTGCTTCAGCCGCTACCCCGACCACATGAAGCAGCACGACTTCTTCAAGTCCGCCATGCCC
GAAGGCTACGTCCAGGAGCGCACCATCTTCTTCAAGGACGACGGCAACTACAAGACCCGCGCCGAGGTGA
AGTTCGAGGGCGACACCCTGGTGAACCGCATCGAGCTGAAGGGCATCGACTTCAAGGAGGACGGCAACAT
CCTGGGGCACAAGCTGGAGTACAACTACAACAGCCACAACGTCTATATCATGGCCGACAAGCAGAAGAAC
GGCATCAAGGTGAACTTCAAGATCCGCCACAACATCGAGGACGGCAGCGTGCAGCTCGCCGACCACTACC
AGCAGAACACCCCCATCGGCGACGGCCCCGTGCTGCTGCCCGACAACCACTACCTGAGCACCCAGTCCGC
CCTGAGCAAAGACCCCAACGAGAAGCGCGATCACATGGTCCTGCTGGAGTTCGTGACCGCCGCCGGGATC
ACTCTCGGCATGGACGAGCTGTACAAGTAATTCGAATTCGATATCAAGCTTATCGATAATCAACCTCTGG
ATTACAAAATTTGTGAAAGATTGACTGGTATTCTTAACTATGTTGCTCCTTTTACGCTATGTGGATACGC
TGCTTTAATGCCTTTGTATCATGCTATTGCTTCCCGTATGGCTTTCATTTTCTCCTCCTTGTATAAATCC
TGGTTGCTGTCTCTTTATGAGGAGTTGTGGCCCGTTGTCAGGCAACGTGGCGTGGTGTGCACTGTGTTTG
CTGACGCAACCCCCACTGGTTGGGGCATTGCCACCACCTGTCAGCTCCTTTCCGGGACTTTCGCTTTCCC
CCTCCCTATTGCCACGGCGGAACTCATCGCCGCCTGCCTTGCCCGCTGCTGGACAGGGGCTCGGCTGTTG
GGCACTGACAATTCCGTGGTGTTGTCGGGGAAATCATCGTCCTTTCCTTGGCTGCTCGCCTGTGTTGCCA
CCTGGATTCTGCGCGGGACGTCCTTCTGCTACGTCCCTTCGGCCCTCAATCCAGCGGACCTTCCTTCCCG
CGGCCTGCTGCCGGCTCTGCGGCCTCTTCCGCGTCTTCGCCTTCGCCCTCAGACGAGTCGGATCTCCCTT
TGGGCCGCCTCCCCGCATCGATACCGTCGACTCGCTGATCAGCCTCGACTGTGCCTTCTAGTTGCCAGCC
ATCTGTTGTTTGCCCCTCCCCCGTGCCTTCCTTGACCCTGGAAGGTGCCACTCCCACTGTCCTTTCCTAA
TAAAATGAGGAAATTGCATCGCATTGTCTGAGTAGGTGTCATTCTATTCTGGGGGGTGGGGTGGGGCAGG
ACAGCAAGGGGGAGGATTGGGAAGACAATAGCAGGCATGCTGGGGATGCGGTGGGCTCTATGGCTTCTGA
GGCGGAAAGAACCAGCTGGGGCTCGACTAGAGCATGGCTACGTAGATAAGTAGCATGGCGGGTTAATCAT
TAACTACAAGGAACCCCTAGTGATGGAGTTGGCCACTCCCTCTCTGCGCGCTCGCTCGCTCACTGAGGCC
GGGCGACCAAAGGTCGCCCGACGCCCGGGCGGCCTCAGTGAGCGAGCGAGCGCGCAGAGCTTTTTGCAAA
AGCCTAGGCCTCCAAAAAAGCCTCCTCACTACTTCTGGAATAGCTCAGAGGCCGAGGCGGCCTCGGCCTC
TGCATAAATAAAAAAAATTAGTCAGCCATGGGGCGGAGAATGGGCGGAACTGGGCGGAGTTAGGGGCGGG
ATGGGCGGAGTTAGGGGCGGGACTATGGTTGCTGACTAATTGAGATGCATGCTTTGCATACTTCTGCCTG
CTGGGGAGCCTGGGGACTTTCCACACCTGGTTGCTGACTAATTGAGATGCATGCTTTGCATACTTCTGCC
TGCTGGGGAGCCTGGGGACTTTCCACACCCTAACTGACACACATTCCACAGCTGCATTAATGAATCGGCC
AACGCGCGGGGAGAGGCGGTTTGCGTATTGGGCGCTCTTCCGCTTCCTCGCTCACTGACTCGCTGCGCTC
GGTCGTTCGGCTGCGGCGAGCGGTATCAGCTCACTCAAAGGCGGTAATACGGTTATCCACAGAATCAGGG
GATAACGCAGGAAAGAACATGTGAGCAAAAGGCCAGCAAAAGGCCAGGAACCGTAAAAAGGCCGCGTTGC
TGGCGTTTTTCCATAGGCTCCGCCCCCCTGACGAGCATCACAAAAATCGACGCTCAAGTCAGAGGTGGCG
AAACCCGACAGGACTATAAAGATACCAGGCGTTTCCCCCTGGAAGCTCCCTCGTGCGCTCTCCTGTTCCG
ACCCTGCCGCTTACCGGATACCTGTCCGCCTTTCTCCCTTCGGGAAGCGTGGCGCTTTCTCATAGCTCAC
GCTGTAGGTATCTCAGTTCGGTGTAGGTCGTTCGCTCCAAGCTGGGCTGTGTGCACGAACCCCCCGTTCA
GCCCGACCGCTGCGCCTTATCCGGTAACTATCGTCTTGAGTCCAACCCGGTAAGACACGACTTATCGCCA
CTGGCAGCAGCCACTGGTAACAGGATTAGCAGAGCGAGGTATGTAGGCGGTGCTACAGAGTTCTTGAAGT
GGTGGCCTAACTACGGCTACACTAGAAGAACAGTATTTGGTATCTGCGCTCTGCTGAAGCCAGTTACCTT
CGGAAAAAGAGTTGGTAGCTCTTGATCCGGCAAACAAACCACCGCTGGTAGCGGTGGTTTTTTTGTTTGC
AAGCAGCAGATTACGCGCAGAAAAAAAGGATCTCAAGAAGATCCTTTGATCTTTTCTACGGGGTCTGACG
CTCAGTGGAACGAAAACTCACGTTAAGGGATTTTGGTCATGAGATTATCAAAAAGGATCTTCACCTAGAT
CCTTTTAAATTAAAAATGAAGTTTTAAATCAATCTAAAGTATATATGAGTAAACTTGGTCTGACAGTTAC
CAATGCTTAATCAGTGAGGCACCTATCTCAGCGATCTGTCTATTTCGTTCATCCATAGTTGCCTGACTCC
CCGTCGTGTAGATAACTACGATACGGGAGGGCTTACCATCTGGCCCCAGTGCTGCAATGATACCGCGAGA
CCCACGCTCACCGGCTCCAGATTTATCAGCAATAAACCAGCCAGCCGGAAGGGCCGAGCGCAGAAGTGGT
CCTGCAACTTTATCCGCCTCCATCCAGTCTATTAATTGTTGCCGGGAAGCTAGAGTAAGTAGTTCGCCAG
TTAATAGTTTGCGCAACGTTGTTGCCATTGCTACAGGCATCGTGGTGTCACGCTCGTCGTTTGGTATGGC
TTCATTCAGCTCCGGTTCCCAACGATCAAGGCGAGTTACATGATCCCCCATGTTGTGCAAAAAAGCGGTT
AGCTCCTTCGGTCCTCCGATCGTTGTCAGAAGTAAGTTGGCCGCAGTGTTATCACTCATGGTTATGGCAG
CACTGCATAATTCTCTTACTGTCATGCCATCCGTAAGATGCTTTTCTGTGACTGGTGAGTACTCAACCAA
GTCATTCTGAGAATAGTGTATGCGGCGACCGAGTTGCTCTTGCCCGGCGTCAATACGGGATAATACCGCG
CCACATAGCAGAACTTTAAAAGTGCTCATCATTGGAAAACGTTCTTCGGGGCGAAAACTCTCAAGGATCT
TACCGCTGTTGAGATCCAGTTCGATGTAACCCACTCGTGCACCCAACTGATCTTCAGCATCTTTTACTTT
CACCAGCGTTTCTGGGTGAGCAAAAACAGGAAGGCAAAATGCCGCAAAAAAGGGAATAAGGGCGACACGG
AAATGTTGAATACTCATACTCTTCCTTTTTCAATATTATTGAAGCATTTATCAGGGTTATTGTCTCATGA
GCGGATACATATTTGAATGTATTTAGAAAAATAAACAAATAGGGGTTCCGCGCACATTTCCCCGAAAAGT
GCCACCTGACGTCTAAGAAACCATTATTATCATGACATTAACCTATAAAAATAGGCGTATCACGAGGCCC
TTTCGTCTCGCGCGTTTCGGTGATGACGGTGAAAACCTCTGACACATGCAGCTCCCGGAGACGGTCACAG
CTTGTCTGTAAGCGGATGCCGGGAGCAGACAAGCCCGTCAGGGCGCGTCAGCGGGTGTTGGCGGGTGTCG
GGGCTGGCTTAACTATGCGGCATCAGAGCAGATTGTACTGAGAGTGCACCATTCGACGCTCTCCCTTATG
CGACTCCTGCATTAGGAAGCAGCCCAGTAGTAGGTTGAGGCCGTTGAGCACCGCCGCCGCAAGGAATGGT
GCATGCAAGGAGATGGCGCCCAACAGTCCCCCGGCCACGGGGCCTGCCACCATACCCACGCCGAAACAAG
CGCTCATGAGCCCGAAGTGGCGAGCCCGATCTTCCCCATCGGTGATGTCGGCGATATAGGCGCCAGCAAC
CGCACCTGTGGCGCCGGTGATGCCGGCCACGATGCGTCCGGCGTAGAGGATCTGGCTAGCGATGACCCTG
CTGATTGGTTCGCTGACCATTTCCGGGTGCGGGACGGCGTTACCAGAAACTCAGAAGGTTCGTCCAACCA
AACCGACTCTGACGGCAGTTTACGAGAGAGATGATAGGGTCTGCTTCAGTAAGCCAGATGCTACACAATT
AGGCTTGTACATATTGTCGTTAGAACGCGGCTACAATTAATACATAACCTTATGTATCATACACATACGA
TTTAGGTGACACTATAGAATACACGGAATTAATTC
Features (pLannotate 1.2.2; 18 found; start..end, strand, type, name):
      2..133     -  repeat_region  AAV2 ITR (fragment): inverted terminal repeat of adeno-associated virus serotype 2 inverted
    207..447     +  promoter       U6 promoter: RNA polymerase III promoter for human U6 snRNA
   1061..1780    +  CDS            EGFP: the original enhanced GFP (Yang et al., 1996) mammalian codon-optimized
   1784..1808    +  misc_feature   MCS (fragment): pBluescript multiple cloning site
   1808..2396    +  misc_feature   WPRE: woodchuck hepatitis virus posttranscriptional regulatory element
   2429..2653    +  polyA_signal   bGH poly(A) signal: bovine growth hormone polyadenylation signal
   2657..2678    +  promoter       SV40 promoter (fragment): SV40 enhancer and early promoter
   2739..2830    +  repeat_region  AAV2 ITR (fragment): inverted terminal repeat of adeno-associated virus serotype 2 inverted
   2830..2859    -  repeat_region  AAV2 ITR (fragment): inverted terminal repeat of adeno-associated virus serotype 2 inverted
   2863..3192    -  promoter       SV40 promoter: SV40 enhancer and early promoter
   3199..3255    -  CDS            lacI (fragment): lac repressor; lacI; The lac repressor binds to the lac operator to inhibit transcription in E. coli. This inhibition can be relieved by adding lactose or isopropyl-β-D-thiogalactopyranoside (IPTG).
   3438..4026    -  rep_origin     ori: high-copy-number ColE1/pMB1/pBR322/pUC origin of replication
   4197..5057    -  CDS            AmpR: β-lactamase; bla; confers resistance to ampicillin, carbenicillin, and related antibiotics
   5058..5162    -  promoter       AmpR promoter: bla
   5257..5292    +  CDS            rop (fragment): Rop protein, which maintains plasmids at low copy number; rop
   5394..5442    +  misc_feature   bom (fragment): basis of mobility region from pBR322
   5443..5722    -  CDS            TcR (fragment): tetracycline efflux protein; tet; confers resistance to tetracycline
   5950..5968    +  promoter       SP6 promoter: promoter for bacteriophage SP6 RNA polymerase
