[The description below was written by a language model from this plasmid's Addgene catalogue record and pLannotate feature annotations shown in this document.]
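Description:
pAAV_hU6p_shRNA-mErbb4-#2_mSyn1p_EGFP is an adeno-associated virus transfer plasmid built on a pAAV backbone for knockdown of mouse Erbb4 (also known as Her4 or c-erbB-4) with simultaneous fluorescent labelling of transduced cells. It is maintained in E. coli through a high-copy ColE1/pUC-type origin and selected with ampicillin via the β-lactamase gene. The recombination-deficient growth strain listed in the record is typical for plasmids carrying repeat-rich ITRs. The backbone also holds non-functional remnants of older cloning vectors (fragments of lacI, rop, bom and the tetracycline resistance gene), an SV40 promoter and an SP6 promoter, all lying outside the viral cassette.

Between the AAV2 inverted terminal repeats, which direct replication and packaging of the intervening DNA into AAV particles, sit two independent expression units. A human U6 RNA polymerase III promoter drives the short hairpin RNA against Erbb4, the second such hairpin design according to the name, cloned between XhoI and SpeI sites. Downstream, EGFP is followed by a WPRE, which enhances transcript stability and expression, and a bovine growth hormone polyadenylation signal. The construct name indicates that EGFP is driven by a mouse synapsin 1 promoter, which would restrict reporter expression to neurons. That promoter is not annotated in the feature table, although an unannotated gap between the U6 promoter and EGFP could accommodate both it and the hairpin. Although the catalogue lists EGFP as a C-terminal tag, it appears to be a separate reporter rather than a fusion partner, since the insert is a non-coding hairpin. The stated purpose is simply shRNA-mediated silencing of mouse Erbb4.
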