Addgene plasmid #223310: pAAV_hU6p_shRNA-mErbb4-#2_mSyn1p_EGFP
Purpose: shRNA for mouse Erbb4
Depositing lab: Michael Wehr. Depositing organization: Systasy Bioscience GmbH. Publication: Polypharmacological profiling across protein target families and cellular pathways using the multiplexed cell-based assay platform safetyProfiler reveals efficacy, potency and side effects of drugs. Popovic L, Brankatschk B, Palladino G, Rossner MJ, Wehr MC. Biomed Pharmacother. 2024 Nov;180:117523. doi: 10.1016/j.biopha.2024.117523. Epub 2024 Oct 14. PubMed 39405910.
Backbone
  Vector backbone: pAAV
  Vector type: Mammalian Expression, AAV
Growth in bacteria
  Bacterial resistance: Ampicillin, 100 μg/mL
  Growth temperature: 37°C
  Growth strain: NEB Stable
  Copy number: High Copy
Gene/Insert
  Gene/Insert name: shErbb4
  gRNA/shRNA sequence: TGTAAGCCTTGCACCGATATT
  Species: M. musculus (mouse)
  Entrez Gene: Erbb4 (a.k.a. Her4, c-erbB-4)
  Tag / fusion protein: EGFP (C terminal on backbone)
  Cloning method: Restriction Enzyme; 5′ cloning site XhoI (unknown if destroyed); 3′ cloning site SpeI (unknown if destroyed)
Terms and licenses: Academic/Nonprofit Terms; Industry Terms: Not Available to Industry
How to cite: pAAV_hU6p_shRNA-mErbb4-#2_mSyn1p_EGFP was a gift from Michael Wehr (Addgene plasmid # 223310 ; http://n2t.net/addgene:223310 ; RRID:Addgene_223310)
